>Addgene plasmid #167546 | pRecT_2 | addgene full sequence | sequence record 332204 | Addgene NGS Result
AAAATCTGCGGTTGCGGCGTTAGCTATAGAAGAATATGCAAGAAAGGAATCAGAACAAAAAAAATAAGCG
AAAGCTCGCGTTTTTAGAAGGATACGAGTTTTCGCTACTTGTTTTTGATAAGGTAATTATATCATGGCTA
TTAAAAATACTAAAGCTAGAAATTTTGGATTTTTATTATATCCTGACTCAATTCCTAATGATTGGAAAGA
AAAATTAGAGAGTTTGGGCGTATCTATGGCTGTCAGTCCTTTACACGATATGGACGAAAAAAAAGATAAA
GATACATGGAATAGTAGTGATGTTATACGAAATGGAAAGCACTATAAAAAACCACACTATCACGTTATAT
ATATTGCACGAAATCCTGTAACAATAGAAAGCGTTAGGAACAAGATTAAGCGAAAATTGGGGAATAGTTC
AGTTGCTCATGTTGAGATACTTGATTATATCAAAGGTTCATATGAATATTTGACTCATGAATCAAAGGAC
GCTATTGCTAAGAATAAACATATATACGACAAAAAAGATATTTTGAACATTAATGATTTTGATATTGACC
GCTATATAACACTTGATGAAAGCCAAAAAAGAAAATTGAAGAATTTACTTTTAGATATAGTGGATGACTA
TAATTTGGTAAATACAAAAGATTTAATGGCTTTTATTCGCCTTAGGGGAGCGGAGTTTGGAATTTTAAAT
ACGAATGATGTAAAAGATATTGTTTCAACAAACTCTAGCGCCTTTAGATTATGGTTTGAGGGCAATTATC
AGTGTGGATATAGAGCAAGTTATGCAAAGGTTCTTGATGCTGAAACGGGGGAAATAAAATGACAAACAAA
GAAAAAGAGTTATTTGCTGAAAATGAGGAATTAAAAAAAGAAATTAAGGACTTAAAAGAGCGTATTGAAA
GATACAGAGAAATGGAAGTTGAATTAAGTACAACAATAGATTTATTGAGAGGAGGGATTATTGAATAAAT
AAAAGCCCCCCTGACGAAAGTCCAAGGGTTTATTGTTTTCTAAAATCTGATTACCAATTAGAATGAATAT
TTCCCAAATATTAAATAATAAAACAAAAAAATTAAAAAAGTGTTTCCACCATTTTTTCAATTTTTTTATA
ATTTTTTTAATCTGTTATTTAAATAGTTTATAGTTAAATTTACATTTTCATTAGTCCATTCAATATTCTC
TCCAAGATAACTACGAACTGCTAACAAAATTCTCTCCCTATGTTCTAATGGAGAAGATTCAGCCACTGCA
TTTCCCGCAATATCTTTTGGTATGATTTTACCCGTGTCCATAGTTAAAATCATACGGCATAAAGTTAATA
TAGAGTTGGTTTCATCATCCTGATAATTATCTATTAATTCCTCTGACGAATCCATAATGGCTCTTCTCAC
ATCAGAAAATGGAATATCAGGTAGTAATTCCTCTAAGTCATAATTTCCGTATATTCTTTTATTTTTTCGT
TTTGCTTGGTAAAGCATTATGGTTAAATCTGAATTTAATTCCTTCTGAGGAATGTATCCTTGTTCATAAA
GCTCTTGTAACCATTCTCCATAAATAAATTCTTGTTTGGGAGGATGATTCCACGGTACCATTTCTTGCTG
AATAATAATTGTTAATTCAATATATCGTAAGTTGCTTTTATCTCCTATTTTTTTTGAAATAGGTCTAATT
TTTTGTATAAGTATTTCTTTACTTTGATCTGTCAATGGTTCAGATACGACGACTAAAAAGTCAAGATCAC
TATTTGGTTTTAGTCCACTCTCAACTCCTGATCCAAACATGTAAGTACCAATAAGGTTATTTTTTAAATG
TTTCCGAAGTATTTTTTTCACTTTATTAATTTGTTCGTATGTATTCAAATATATCCTCCTCACTATTTTG
ATTAGTACCTATTTTATATCCATAGTTGTTAATTAAATAAACTTAATTTAGTTTATTTATAGATTTCATT
GGCTTCTAAATTTTTTATCTAGATAATAATTATTTTAGTTAATTTTATTCTAGATTATATATGATATGAT
CTTTCATTTCCATAAAACTAAAGTAAGTGTAAACCTATTCATTGTTTTAAAAATATCTCTTGCCAGTCAC
GTTACGTTATTAGTTATAGTTATTATAACATGTATTCACGAACGAAAATCGACCTGCAGGCATGCAAGCT
TGGCGTTATAAAATTAGTATAATTATAGCACGAGCTCTGATAAATATGAACATGCGACTCTCTAGCTTGA
GGCATCAAATAAAACGAAAGGCTCAGTCGAAAGACTGGGCCTTTCGTTTTATCTGTTGTTTGTCGGTGAA
CGCTCTCCTGAGTAGGACAAATCCGCCGCTCTAGCTAAGCAGAAGGCCATCCTGACGGATGGCCTTTTTG
CGTTTCTACAAACTCTTGTTAACTCTAGAGCTGCCTGCCGCGTTTCGGTGATGAAGATCTTCCCGATGAT
TAATTAATTCAGAACGCTCGGTTGCCGCCGGGCGTTTTTTATGCAGCAATGGCAAGAACGTTGCTCGAGG
GTAAATGTGAGCACTCACAATTCATTTTGCAAAAGTTGTTGACTTTATCTACAAGGTGTGGCATAATGTG
TGGAATTGTGAGCGGATAACAATTAAGCTTGTACTTAGGAGGATGATTATTTATGGCAACAAATGAATCG
TTAAAAAACCAATTGGCAGAAAAGCCACAGAAACAAGTTGCACCAGGACAGTTAGGGCTTAAAGCTCTAA
TGAATACACCAACAATGAGAAAGAAATTTGAAGAAGTACTTCATGACAATGCTAATGCTTTTATGTCGAA
TGTTATGACTCTTGTATCTAATGACAATTATCTTGCAGATAGTGAACCGATGTCTATCATGAGTGGTGCG
TTAACTGCTGCAACATTAAATCTTGGACTAGATAAGAATCTTGGCTATGCCTATCTCGTTCCATTTAATA
GCAAAAACAAGCAAACAGGAAAATGGGAAAAGAAAGCTCAATTTATGCTTGGCTATAAAGGATATATCCA
ATTAGCCCAACGATCAGGTAAATACAAAGCATTAAATGTGATTGAAGTTTACGAAGGAGAACTAAAAAGC
TGGAACCGACTGACAGAAGAGTTCGAGTTTGATCCAAATGGTAGAACATCTGATGAAGTCATTGGATATG
TTGGCTATTTTGAATTACTGAATGGATTCAAGAAAACTGTCTATTGGACCAAACAAGAAATTGAAGCTCA
TCGAATTGGTAACAATAAAGATCGAGATAAGACAAAGTTAAGTGGTGTGTGGGCATCTGATTACAATGCA
ATGGCACGAAAAACTGTTTTGAGAAATCTTCTTTCTAAATGGGGGATCTTATCCATTGAAATGCAAGAAG
CTACCACATCGGATGAGAGAGTCCAAAGAGTTCAAGAAGATGGCAGCATTATTGCTGAAACAGAAGTTGA
GGAAGATATTCCTGAAAGAAAAGAAGCAGAAAAAGTAGAAATAAACGCTGACAATGGATCAACAGCTTTT
GAAGAGTATGCAGAATCAGTTCAGACAGATGAAGCACAAGAATCGCTGTTCGATGCATCGAATCCACCAT
TAAATAAATAGCCCGGGTAACTAGTAACTGCAGATGCTAGCTCGCATGCAAGCTAATTCGGTGGAAACGA
GGTCATCATTTCCTTCCGAAAAAACGGTTGCATTTAAATCTTACATATGTAATACTTTCAAAGACTACAT
TTGTAAGATTTGATGTTTGAGTCGGCTGAAAGATCGTACGTACCAATTATTGTTTCGTGATTGTTCAAGC
CATAACACTGTAGGGATAGTGGAAAGAGTGCTTCATCTGGTTACGATCAATCAAATATTCAAACGGAGGG
AGACGATTTTGATGAAACCAGTAACGTTATACGATGTCGCAGAGTATGCCGGTGTCTCTTATCAGACCGT
TTCCCGCGTGGTGAACCAGGCCAGCCACGTTTCTGCGAAAACGCGGGAAAAAGTGGAAGCGGCGATGGCG
GAGCTGAATTACATTCCCAACCGCGTGGCACAACAACTGGCGGGCAAACAGTCGTTGCTGATTGGCGTTG
CCACCTCCAGTCTGGCCCTGCACGCGCCGTCGCAAATTGTCGCGGCGATTAAATCTCGCGCCGATCAACT
GGGTGCCAGCGTGGTGGTGTCGATGGTAGAACGAAGCGGCGTCGAAGCCTGTAAAACGGCGGTGCACAAT
CTTCTCGCGCAACGCGTCAGTGGGCTGATCATTAACTATCCGCTGGATGACCAGGATGCCATTGCTGTGG
AAGCTGCCTGCACTAATGTTCCGGCGTTATTTCTTGATGTCTCTGACCAGACACCCATCAACAGTATTAT
TTTCTCCCATGAAGACGGTACGCGACTGGGCGTGGAGCATCTGGTCGCATTGGGTCACCAGCAAATCGCG
CTGTTAGCGGGCCCATTAAGTTCTGTCTCGGCGCGTCTGCGTCTGGCTGGCTGGCATAAATATCTCACTC
GCAATCAAATTCAGCCGATAGCGGAACGGGAAGGCGACTGGAGTGCCATGTCCGGTTTTCAACAAACCAT
GCAAATGCTGAATGAGGGCATCGTTCCCACTGCGATGCTGGTTGCCAACGATCAGATGGCGCTGGGCGCA
ATGCGCGCCATTACCGAGTCCGGGCTGCGCGTTGGTGCGGATATCTCGGTAGTGGGATACGACGATACCG
AAGACAGCTCATGTTATATCCCGCCGTTAACCACCATCAAACAGGATTTTCGCCTGCTGGGGCAAACCAG
CGTGGACCGCTTGCTGCAACTCTCTCAGGGCCAGGCGGTGAAGGGCAATCAGCTGTTGCCCGTCTCACTG
GTGAAAAGAAAAACCACCCTGGCGCCCAATACGCAAACCGCCTCTCCCCGCGCGTTGGCCGATTCATTAA
TGCAGCTGGCACGACAGGTTTCCCGACTGGAAAGCGGGCAGTGAATGAGTGATCGTTAAATTTATACTGC
AATCGGATGCGATTATTGAATAAAAGATATGAGAGATTTATCTAATTTCTTTTTTCTTGTAAAAAAAGAA
AGTTCTTAAAGGTTTTATAGTTTTGGTCGTAGGAAGATCTGGATCCTAATGAATTCATCTGCAGGGGCCC
ATCAGTCTGACGACCAAGAGAGCCATAAACACCAATAGCCTTAACATCATCCCCATATTTATCCAATATT
CGTTCCTTAATTTCATGAACAATCTTCATTCTTTCTTCTCTAGTCATTATTATTGGTCCATTCACTATTC
TCATTCCCTTTTCAGATAATTTTAGATTTGCTTTTCTAAATAAGAATATTTGGAGAGCACCGTTCTTATT
CAGCTATTAATAACTCGTCTTCCTAAGCATCCTTCAATCCTTTTAATAACAATTATAGCATCTAATCTTC
AACAAACTGGCCCGTTTGTTGAACTACTCTTTAATAAAATAATTTTTCCGTTCCCAATTCCACATTGCAA
TAATAGAAAATCCATCTTCATCGGCTTTTTCGTCATCATCTGTATGAATCAAATCGCCTTCTTCTGTGTC
ATCAAGGTTTAATTTTTTATGTATTTCTTTTAACAAACCACCATAGGAGATTAACCTTTTACGGTGTAAA
CCTTCCTCCAAATCAGACAAACGTTTCAAATTCTTTTCTTCATCATCGGTCATAAAATCCGTATCCTTTA
CAGGATATTTTGCAGTTTCGTCAATTGCCGATTGTATATCCGATTTATATTTATTTTTCGGTCGATTTTT
TATTAAAACGTCTCAAAATCGTTTCTGAGACGTTTTAGCGTTTATTTCGTTTAGTTATCGGCATAATCGT
TAAAACAGGCGTTATCGTAGCGTAAAAGCCCTTGAGCGTAGCGTGGCTTTGCAGCGAAGATGTTGTCTGT
TAGATTATGAAAGCCGATGACTGAATGAAATAATAAGCGCAGCGTCCTTCTATTTCGGTTGGAGGAGGCT
CAAGGGAGTTTGAGGGAATGAAATTCCCTCATGGGTTTGATTTTAAAAATTGCTTGCAATTTTGCCGAGC
GGTAGCGCTGGAAAATTTTTGAAAAAAATTTGGAATTTGGAAAAAAATGGGGGGAAAGGAAGCGAATTTT
GCTTCCGTACTACGACCCCCCATTAAGTGCCGAGTGCCAATTTTTGTGCCAAAAACGCTCTATCCCAACT
GGCTCAAGGGTTTGAGGGGTTTTTCAATCGCCAACGAATCGCCAACGTTTTCGCCAACGTTTTTTATAAA
TCTATATTTAAGTAGCTTTATTGTTGTTTTTATGATTACAAAGTGATACACTAATTTTATAAAATTATTT
GATTGGAGTTTTTTAAATGGTGATTTCAGAATCGAAAAAAAGAGTTATGATTTCTCTGACAAAAGAGCAA
GATAAAAAATTAACAGATATGGCGAAACAAAAAGGTTTTTC
Features (pLannotate 1.2.2; 11 found; start..end, strand, type, name):
    152..772     +  CDS            repB: REPB_STRAG - Experimental evidence at protein level: Swiss-Prot protein existence level 1. Is essential for plasmid replication. Nicks the positive strand at the plus origin of replication. From Streptococcus agalactiae.
    939..960     +  misc_feature   HA-R (fragment): right homology arm from intron 1 of the mouse Rosa26 gene (Soriano, 1999)
   1119..1880    -  CDS            spc: S9AD_ENTFL - Also known as aad9 From Enterococcus faecalis (Streptococcus faecalis).
   2149..2171    +  misc_feature   MCS (fragment): pUC18/19 multiple cloning site
   2246..2332    +  terminator     rrnB T1 terminator: Escherichia coli rrnB; transcription terminator T1 from the E. coli rrnB gene
   2351..2378    +  terminator     rrnB T2 terminator: transcription terminator T2 from the E. coli rrnB gene
   2458..2492    +  terminator     lambda t0 terminator: minimal transcription terminator from phage lambda (Scholtissek and Grosse, 1987)
   2596..2612    +  protein_bind   lac operator: The lac repressor binds to the lac operator to inhibit transcription in E. coli. This inhibition can be relieved by adding lactose or isopropyl-β-D-thiogalactopyranoside (IPTG). lac repressor encoded by lacI
   3863..4944    +  CDS            lacI (fragment): lac repressor; lacI; The lac repressor binds to the lac operator to inhibit transcription in E. coli. This inhibition can be relieved by adding lactose or isopropyl-β-D-thiogalactopyranoside (IPTG).
   5105..5242    -  CDS            knt (fragment): KANU_BACSP - Also known as kan. Experimental evidence at protein level: Swiss-Prot protein existence level 1. Inactivates the antibiotic kanamycin by catalyzing the transfer of a nucleotidyl group from nucleoside triphosphates such as ATP to the 4'-hydroxyl group of the aminoglycoside. From Bacillus sp.
   5414..5735    -  CDS            repB (fragment): RepB replication protein; repB; from Enterococcus faecalis plasmid pAMα1 AAN03827.1 22652809.0
