[The description below was written by a language model from this plasmid's Addgene catalogue record and pLannotate feature annotations shown in this document.]
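Description:
pRecT_2 is a 6.4 kb bacterial expression plasmid built on the pLZ12-Spec backbone and designed to supply RecT recombinase ectopically in Enterococcus for recombineering. The feature table shows a RepB-type replication initiator related to the Streptococcus agalactiae protein, which nicks the plus strand at the origin, the hallmark of rolling-circle replicons. This fits a plasmid that is propagated in E. coli cloning strains and used in Enterococcus, although no separate origin feature is annotated and the copy number is recorded as unknown. Selection is by spectinomycin, conferred by the spc (aad9) adenylyltransferase gene of Enterococcus faecalis origin. Short fragments matching a kanamycin nucleotidyltransferase gene and a second repB from pAMα1 are also detected. These appear to be remnants carried along with cloned segments rather than functional genes, and a tiny hit to a mouse Rosa26 homology arm is almost certainly a spurious match.

The roughly 2.9 kb insert, assembled by Gibson cloning, carries recT from E. faecium Com15 under an IPTG-inducible promoter together with lacI, the promoter and repressor having been taken from another plasmid, pPM145. The recT coding sequence is not annotated by the automated tool, but it presumably lies in the unannotated interval between the lac operator and lacI. Upstream, the rrnB T1 and T2 and lambda t0 terminators insulate the cassette from read-through transcription. LacI binds the operator to keep expression off until IPTG is added. Induced RecT, a single-strand annealing protein, promotes incorporation of DNA templates into the chromosome, enabling efficient gene editing in enterococci.
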