Addgene plasmid #167546: pRecT_2
Purpose: Encodes an IPTG inducible recT from E. faecium Com15 used to ectopically express recT in Enterococcus for recombineering.
Depositing lab: Howard Hang. Depositing organization: Rockefeller University. Publication: RecT recombinase expression enables efficient gene editing in Enterococcus. Chen V, Griffin ME, Maguin P, Varble A, Hang HC. Appl Environ Microbiol. 2021 Jul 7:AEM0084421. doi: 10.1128/AEM.00844-21. PubMed 34232061.
Backbone
  Vector backbone: plZ12-Spec
  Backbone manufacturer: Luciano Marraffini
  Backbone size w/o insert (bp): 3729
  Total vector size (bp): 6411
  Vector type: Bacterial Expression
Growth in bacteria
  Bacterial resistance: Spectinomycin, 50 μg/mL
  Growth temperature: 37°C
  Growth strain: DH5alpha
  Copy number: Unknown
Gene/Insert
  Gene/Insert name: E. faecium Com15 recT under an IPTG inducible promoter, with lacI
  Insert size (bp): 2896
  Promoter: IPTG
  Cloning method: Gibson Cloning
  Sequencing primers: 5′ TTATTATAACATGTATTCACGAACG
Resource information
  A portion of this plasmid was derived from a plasmid made by: IPTG promoter and lacI was taken from pPM145, a gift from Luciano Marraffini.
Terms and licenses: Academic/Nonprofit Terms; Industry Terms: Not Available to Industry
Depositor comments: Please visit https://www.biorxiv.org/content/10.1101/2020.09.01.278044v2 for BioRxiv preprint.
How to cite: pRecT_2 was a gift from Howard Hang (Addgene plasmid # 167546 ; http://n2t.net/addgene:167546 ; RRID:Addgene_167546)
